Addgene plasmid #58092: tdTomato-Farnesyl-5
Purpose: Localization: Membrane, Excitation: 554, Emission: 581
Depositing lab: Michael Davidson. Depositing organization: Florida State University, Tallahassee.
Backbone
  Vector backbone: tdTomato
  Backbone size w/o insert (bp): 4750
  Vector type: Mammalian Expression
  Selectable markers: Neomycin (select with G418)
Growth in bacteria
  Bacterial resistance: Kanamycin, 50 μg/mL
  Growth temperature: 37°C
  Growth strain: DH5alpha
  Copy number: High Copy
Gene/Insert
  Gene/Insert name: Farnesyl (alt name: NM_001130442.1)
  Species: H. sapiens (human)
  Mutation: encodes final 20 aa of NM_001130442.1
  Entrez Gene: HRAS (a.k.a. C-BAS/HAS, C-H-RAS, C-HA-RAS1, CTLO, H-RASIDX, HAMSV, HRAS1, RASH1, p21ras)
  Promoter: CMV
  Tag / fusion protein: tdTomato
  Cloning method: Unknown
  Sequencing primers: 5′ CMV-F; 3′ SV40pA-R
Terms and licenses: Academic/Nonprofit Terms; Industry Terms: Not Available to Industry
Depositor comments: . Excitation = 554; Emission = 581
How to cite: tdTomato-Farnesyl-5 was a gift from Michael Davidson (Addgene plasmid # 58092 ; http://n2t.net/addgene:58092 ; RRID:Addgene_58092)
