[The description below was written by a language model from this plasmid's Addgene catalogue record and pLannotate feature annotations shown in this document.]
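Description:
tdTomato-Farnesyl-5 is a mammalian expression plasmid of about 5.5 kb that produces a membrane-targeted red-orange fluorescent marker. It is built on a tdTomato fusion backbone. A high-copy ColE1/pUC-type origin supports propagation in E. coli, and an f1 origin is also present. A single NeoR/KanR (Tn5 aminoglycoside phosphotransferase) gene provides selection in both hosts. It sits behind tandem bacterial (AmpR/bla) and SV40 early promoters and ends with the HSV TK polyadenylation signal, giving kanamycin resistance in bacteria and G418 resistance in transfected mammalian cells. The short ble, bGH poly(A), large T antigen and MCS fragments in the feature table appear to be backbone remnants or incidental annotation matches rather than functional elements.

The expression cassette uses the human CMV immediate early enhancer and promoter to drive the tdTomato coding sequence, a constitutively fluorescent tandem-dimer protein derived from Discosoma. Its C-terminus is joined through a short linker to a fragment of human HRAS, and an SV40 poly(A) signal terminates the cassette. According to the record, the insert encodes only the final 20 amino acids of H-Ras. This region contains the C-terminal CAAX motif that directs farnesylation, and the lipid modification anchors the otherwise soluble fluorescent protein to cellular membranes without including the GTPase domain. The "5" in the name probably refers to the linker length, but the record does not say so. The stated purpose is membrane localization, with excitation at 554 nm and emission at 581 nm, so the construct suits live- or fixed-cell imaging where it labels membranes, outlines cell shape, or serves as a membrane reference alongside fluorophores of other colours.
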