Features (pLannotate 1.2.2; 16 found; start..end, strand, type, name):
      1..304     +  enhancer       CMV enhancer: human cytomegalovirus immediate early enhancer
    305..508     +  promoter       CMV promoter: human cytomegalovirus (CMV) immediate early promoter
    553..1980    +  CDS            tdTomato: tdTomato is a basic (constitutively fluorescent) orange fluorescent protein published in 2004, derived from Discosoma sp.. It is reported to be a somewhat slowly-maturing tandem dimer with low acid sensitivity.
   1996..2058    +  CDS            H-Ras (fragment): human small GTPase proto-oncoprotein
   2059..2095    +  misc_feature   MCS (fragment): multiple cloning site
   2112..2196    +  CDS            large T antigen (fragment): large T antigen from SV40 (simian virus 40)
   2219..2340    +  polyA_signal   SV40 poly(A) signal: SV40 polyadenylation signal
   2374..2802    -  rep_origin     f1 ori (sequence partly withheld): f1 bacteriophage origin of replication; arrow indicates direction of (+) strand synthesis
   2829..2933    +  promoter       AmpR promoter: bla
   2935..3292    +  promoter       SV40 promoter: SV40 enhancer and early promoter
   3327..4121    +  CDS            NeoR/KanR: aminoglycoside phosphotransferase from Tn5; aph(3')-II (or nptII); confers resistance to neomycin, kanamycin, and G418 (Geneticin®)
   4142..4294    +  CDS            ble (fragment): BLE_KLEPN - Experimental evidence at protein level: Swiss-Prot protein existence level 1. Binding protein with a strong affinity to the bleomycin family of antibiotics. Binds to CL990; an antimitotic-antibiotic compound. From Klebsiella pneumoniae.
   4353..4400    +  polyA_signal   HSV TK poly(A) signal: herpes simplex virus thymidine kinase polyadenylation signal (Cole and Stacy, 1985)
   4491..4507    -  polyA_signal   bGH poly(A) signal (fragment): bovine growth hormone polyadenylation signal
   4729..5317    +  rep_origin     ori: high-copy-number ColE1/pMB1/pBR322/pUC origin of replication
   5432..5491    +  enhancer       CMV enhancer (fragment): human cytomegalovirus immediate early enhancer
>Addgene plasmid #58092 | tdTomato-Farnesyl-5 | addgene full sequence | sequence record 424771 | Addgene NGS Result
CGTTACATAACTTACGGTAAATGGCCCGCCTGGCTGACCGCCCAACGACCCCCGCCCATTGACGTCAATA
ATGACGTATGTTCCCATAGTAACGCCAATAGGGACTTTCCATTGACGTCAATGGGTGGAGTATTTACGGT
AAACTGCCCACTTGGCAGTACATCAAGTGTATCATATGCCAAGTACGCCCCCTATTGACGTCAATGACGG
TAAATGGCCCGCCTGGCATTATGCCCAGTACATGACCTTATGGGACTTTCCTACTTGGCAGTACATCTAC
GTATTAGTCATCGCTATTACCATGGTGATGCGGTTTTGGCAGTACATCAATGGGCGTGGATAGCGGTTTG
ACTCACGGGGATTTCCAAGTCTCCACCCCATTGACGTCAATGGGAGTTTGTTTTGGCACCAAAATCAACG
GGACTTTCCAAAATGTCGTAACAACTCCGCCCCATTGACGCAAATGGGCGGTAGGCGTGTACGGTGGGAG
GTCTATATAAGCAGAGCTGGTTTAGTGAACCGTCAGATCCGCTAGCGCTACCGGTCGCCACCATGGTGAG
CAAGGGCGAGGAGGTCATCAAAGAGTTCATGCGCTTCAAGGTGCGCATGGAGGGCTCCATGAACGGCCAC
GAGTTCGAGATCGAGGGCGAGGGCGAGGGCCGCCCCTACGAGGGCACCCAGACCGCCAAGCTGAAGGTGA
CCAAGGGCGGCCCCCTGCCCTTCGCCTGGGACATCCTGTCCCCCCAGTTCATGTACGGCTCCAAGGCGTA
CGTGAAGCACCCCGCCGACATCCCCGATTACAAGAAGCTGTCCTTCCCCGAGGGCTTCAAGTGGGAGCGC
GTGATGAACTTCGAGGACGGCGGTCTGGTGACCGTGACCCAGGACTCCTCCCTGCAGGACGGCACGCTGA
TCTACAAGGTGAAGATGCGCGGCACCAACTTCCCCCCCGACGGCCCCGTAATGCAGAAGAAGACCATGGG
CTGGGAGGCCTCCACCGAGCGCCTGTACCCCCGCGACGGCGTGCTGAAGGGCGAGATCCACCAGGCCCTG
AAGCTGAAGGACGGCGGCCACTACCTGGTGGAGTTCAAGACCATCTACATGGCCAAGAAGCCCGTGCAAC
TGCCCGGCTACTACTACGTGGACACCAAGCTGGACATCACCTCCCACAACGAGGACTACACCATCGTGGA
ACAGTACGAGCGCTCCGAGGGCCGCCACCACCTGTTCCTGGGGCATGGCACCGGCAGCACCGGCAGCGGC
AGCTCCGGCACCGCCTCCTCCGAGGACAACAACATGGCCGTCATCAAAGAGTTCATGCGCTTCAAGGTGC
GCATGGAGGGCTCCATGAACGGCCACGAGTTCGAGATCGAGGGCGAGGGCGAGGGCCGCCCCTACGAGGG
CACCCAGACCGCCAAGCTGAAGGTGACCAAGGGCGGCCCCCTGCCCTTCGCCTGGGACATCCTGTCCCCC
CAGTTCATGTACGGCTCCAAGGCGTACGTGAAGCACCCCGCCGACATCCCCGATTACAAGAAGCTGTCCT
TCCCCGAGGGCTTCAAGTGGGAGCGCGTGATGAACTTCGAGGACGGCGGTCTGGTGACCGTGACCCAGGA
CTCCTCCCTGCAGGACGGCACGCTGATCTACAAGGTGAAGATGCGCGGCACCAACTTCCCCCCCGACGGC
CCCGTAATGCAGAAGAAGACCATGGGCTGGGAGGCCTCCACCGAGCGCCTGTACCCCCGCGACGGCGTGC
TGAAGGGCGAGATCCACCAGGCCCTGAAGCTGAAGGACGGCGGCCACTACCTGGTGGAGTTCAAGACCAT
CTACATGGCCAAGAAGCCCGTGCAACTGCCCGGCTACTACTACGTGGACACCAAGCTGGACATCACCTCC
CACAACGAGGACTACACCATCGTGGAACAGTACGAGCGCTCCGAGGGCCGCCACCACCTGTTCCTGTACG
GCATGGACGAGCTGTACAAGTCCGGACTCAGATCTAAGCTGAACCCTCCTGATGAGAGTGGCCCCGGCTG
CATGAGCTGCAAGTGTGTGCTCTCCTGAGAATTCTGCAGTCGACGGTACCGCGGGCCCGGGATCCACCGG
ATCTAGATAACTGATCATAATCAGCCATACCACATTTGTAGAGGTTTTACTTGCTTTAAAAAACCTCCCA
CACCTCCCCCTGAACCTGAAACATAAAATGAATGCAATTGTTGTTGTTAACTTGTTTATTGCAGCTTATA
ATGGTTACAAATAAAGCAATAGCATCACAAATTTCACAAATAAAGCATTTTTTTCACTGCATTCTAGTTG
TGGTTTGTCCAAACTCATCAATGTATCTTAACGCGTAAATTGTAAGCGTTAATATTTTGTTAAAATTCGC
GTTAAATTTTTGTTAAATCAGCTCATTTTTTAACCAATAGGCCGAAATCGGCAAAATCCCTTATAAATCA
AAAGAATAGACCGAGATAGGGT
[37 nt withheld, positions 2473-2509]
AAAGAACGTGGACTCCAACGTCAAAGG
[49 nt withheld, positions 2537-2585]
T
[91 nt withheld, positions 2587-2677]
G
[124 nt withheld, positions 2679-2802]
CAGGTGGCACTTTTCGGGGAAATGTGCGCGGAACCCCTATTTGTTTATTTTTCTAAATACATTCAAATAT
GTATCCGCTCATGAGACAATAACCCTGATAAATGCTTCAATAATATTGAAAAAGGAAGAGTCCTGAGGCG
GAAAGAACCAGCTGTGGAATGTGTGTCAGTTAGGGTGTGGAAAGTCCCCAGGCTCCCCAGCAGGCAGAAG
TATGCAAAGCATGCATCTCAATTAGTCAGCAACCAGGTGTGGAAAGTCCCCAGGCTCCCCAGCAGGCAGA
AGTATGCAAAGCATGCATCTCAATTAGTCAGCAACCATAGTCCCGCCCCTAACTCCGCCCATCCCGCCCC
TAACTCCGCCCAGTTCCGCCCATTCTCCGCCCCATGGCTGACTAATTTTTTTTATTTATGCAGAGGCCGA
GGCCGCCTCGGCCTCTGAGCTATTCCAGAAGTAGTGAGGAGGCTTTTTTGGAGGCCTAGGCTTTTGCAAA
GATCGATCAAGAGACAGGATGAGGATCGTTTCGCATGATTGAACAAGATGGATTGCACGCAGGTTCTCCG
GCCGCTTGGGTGGAGAGGCTATTCGGCTATGACTGGGCACAACAGACAATCGGCTGCTCTGATGCCGCCG
TGTTCCGGCTGTCAGCGCAGGGGCGCCCGGTTCTTTTTGTCAAGACCGACCTGTCCGGTGCCCTGAATGA
ACTGCAAGACGAGGCAGCGCGGCTATCGTGGCTGGCCACGACGGGCGTTCCTTGCGCAGCTGTGCTCGAC
GTTGTCACTGAAGCGGGAAGGGACTGGCTGCTATTGGGCGAAGTGCCGGGGCAGGATCTCCTGTCATCTC
ACCTTGCTCCTGCCGAGAAAGTATCCATCATGGCTGATGCAATGCGGCGGCTGCATACGCTTGATCCGGC
TACCTGCCCATTCGACCACCAAGCGAAACATCGCATCGAGCGAGCACGTACTCGGATGGAAGCCGGTCTT
GTCGATCAGGATGATCTGGACGAAGAGCATCAGGGGCTCGCGCCAGCCGAACTGTTCGCCAGGCTCAAGG
CGAGCATGCCCGACGGCGAGGATCTCGTCGTGACCCATGGCGATGCCTGCTTGCCGAATATCATGGTGGA
AAATGGCCGCTTTTCTGGATTCATCGACTGTGGCCGGCTGGGTGTGGCGGACCGCTATCAGGACATAGCG
TTGGCTACCCGTGATATTGCTGAAGAGCTTGGCGGCGAATGGGCTGACCGCTTCCTCGTGCTTTACGGTA
TCGCCGCTCCCGATTCGCAGCGCATCGCCTTCTATCGCCTTCTTGACGAGTTCTTCTGAGCGGGACTCTG
GGGTTCGAAATGACCGACCAAGCGACGCCCAACCTGCCATCACGAGATTTCGATTCCACCGCCGCCTTCT
ATGAAAGGTTGGGCTTCGGAATCGTTTTCCGGGACGCCGGCTGGATGATCCTCCAGCGCGGGGATCTCAT
GCTGGAGTTCTTCGCCCACCCTAGGGGGAGGCTAACTGAAACACGGAAGGAGACAATACCGGAAGGAACC
CGCGCTATGACGGCAATAAAAAGACAGAATAAAACGCACGGTGTTGGGTCGTTTGTTCATAAACGCGGGG
TTCGGTCCCAGGGCTGGCACTCTGTCGATACCCCACCGAGACCCCATTGGGGCCAATACGCCCGCGTTTC
TTCCTTTTCCCCACCCCACCCCCCAAGTTCGGGTGAAGGCCCAGGGCTCGCAGCCAACGTCGGGGCGGCA
GGCCCTGCCATAGCCTCAGGTTACTCATATATACTTTAGATTGATTTAAAACTTCATTTTTAATTTAAAA
GGATCTAGGTGAAGATCCTTTTTGATAATCTCATGACCAAAATCCCTTAACGTGAGTTTTCGTTCCACTG
AGCGTCAGACCCCGTAGAAAAGATCAAAGGATCTTCTTGAGATCCTTTTTTTCTGCGCGTAATCTGCTGC
TTGCAAACAAAAAAACCACCGCTACCAGCGGTGGTTTGTTTGCCGGATCAAGAGCTACCAACTCTTTTTC
CGAAGGTAACTGGCTTCAGCAGAGCGCAGATACCAAATACTGTTCTTCTAGTGTAGCCGTAGTTAGGCCA
CCACTTCAAGAACTCTGTAGCACCGCCTACATACCTCGCTCTGCTAATCCTGTTACCAGTGGCTGCTGCC
AGTGGCGATAAGTCGTGTCTTACCGGGTTGGACTCAAGACGATAGTTACCGGATAAGGCGCAGCGGTCGG
GCTGAACGGGGGGTTCGTGCACACAGCCCAGCTTGGAGCGAACGACCTACACCGAACTGAGATACCTACA
GCGTGAGCTATGAGAAAGCGCCACGCTTCCCGAAGGGAGAAAGGCGGACAGGTATCCGGTAAGCGGCAGG
GTCGGAACAGGAGAGCGCACGAGGGAGCTTCCAGGGGGAAACGCCTGGTATCTTTATAGTCCTGTCGGGT
TTCGCCACCTCTGACTTGAGCGTCGATTTTTGTGATGCTCGTCAGGGGGGCGGAGCCTATGGAAAAACGC
CAGCAACGCGGCCTTTTTACGGTTCCTGGCCTTTTGCTGGCCTTTTGCTCACATGTTCTTTCCTGCGTTA
TCCCCTGATTCTGTGGATAACCGTATTACCGCCATGCATTAGTTATTAATAGTAATCAATTACGGGGTCA
TTAGTTCATAGCCCATATATGGAGTTCCG
