>Addgene plasmid #58092 | tdTomato-Farnesyl-5 | depositor partial sequence | sequence record 89228 | insert sequence
CCAAAATCAACGGGACTTTCCAAAATGTCGTAACAACTCCGCCCCATTGACGCAAATGGGCGGTAGGCGT
GTACGGTGGGAGGTCTATATAAGCAGAGCTGGTTTAGTGAAACCGTCAGATCCGCTAGCGCTACCGGTCG
CCACCATGGTGAGCAAGGGCGAGGAGGTCATCAAAGAGTTCATGCGCTTCAAGGTGCGCATGGAGGGCTC
CATGAACGGCCACGAGTTCGAGATCGAGGGCGAGGGCGAGGGCCGCCCCTACGAGGGCACCCAGACCGCC
AAGCTGAAGGTGACCAAGGGCGGCCCCCTGCCCTTCGCCTGGGACATCCTGTCCCCCCAGTTCATGTACG
GCTCCAAGGCGTACGTGAAGCACCCCGCCGACATCCCCGATTACAAGAAGCTGTCCTTCCCCGAGGGCTT
CAAGTGGGAGCGCGTGATGAACTTCGAGGACGGCGGTCTGGTGACCGTGACCCAGGACTCCTCCCTGCAG
GACGGCACGCTGATCTACAAGGTGAAGATGCGCGGCACCAACTTCCCCCCCGACGGCCCCGTAATGCAGA
AGAAGACCATGGGCTGGGAGGCCTCCACCGAGCGCCTGTACCCCCGCGACGGCGTGCTGAAGGGCGAGAT
CCACCAGGCCCTGAAGCTGAAGGACGGCGGCCACTACCTGGTGGAGTTCAAGACCATCTACATGGCCAAG
AAGCCCGTGCAACTGCCCGGCTACTACTACGTGGACACCAAGCTGGACATCACCTCCCACAACGAGGACT
ACACCATCGTGGAACAGTACGAGCGCTCCGAGGGCCGCCACCACCTGTTCCTGGGGCATGGCACCGGCAG
CACCGGCAGCGGCAGCTCCGGCACCGCCTCCTCCGAGGACAACAACATGGCCGTCATCAAAGAGTTCATG
CGCTTCAAGGTGCGCATGGAGGGCTCCATGAACGGCCACGAGTTCGAGATCGAGGGCGAGGGCGAGGGCC
GCCCCTACGAGGGCACCCAGACCGCCAAGCTGAAGGTGACCAAGGGCGGCCCCCTGCCCTTCGCCTGGGA
CATCCTGTCCCCCCAGTTCATGTACGGCTCCAAGGCGTACGTGAAGCACCCCGCCGACATCCCCGATTAC
AAGAAGCTGTCCTTCCCCGAGGGCTTCAAGTGGGAGCGCGTGATGAACTTCGAGGACGGCGGTCTGGTGA
CCGTGACCCAGGACTCCTCCCTGCAGGACGGCACGCTGATCTACAAGGTGAAGATGCGCGGCACCAACTT
CCCCCCCGACGGCCCCGTAATGCAGAAGAAGACCATGGGCTGGGAGGCCTCCACCGAGCGCCTGTACCCC
CGCGACGGCGTGCTGAAGGGCGAGATCCACCAGGCCCTGAAGCTGAAGGACGGCGGCCACTACCTGGTGG
AGTTCAAGACCATCTACATGGCCAAGAAGCCCGTGCAACTGCCCGGCTACTACTACGTGGACACCAAGCT
GGACATCACCTCCCACAACGAGGACTACACCATCGTGGAACAGTACGAGCGCTCCGAGGGCCGCCACCAC
CTGTTCCTGTACGGCATGGACGAGCTGTACAAGTCCGGACTCAGATCTAAGCTGAACCCTCCTGATGAGA
GTGGCCCCGGCTGCATGAGCTGCAAGTGTGTGCTCTCCTGAGAATTCTGCAGTCGACGGTACCGCGGGCC
CGGGATCCACCGGATCTAGATAACTGATCATAATCAGCCATACCACATTTGTAGAGGTTTTACTTGCTTT
AAAAAACCTCCCACACCTCCCCCCT
