>Addgene plasmid #58092 | tdTomato-Farnesyl-5 | addgene partial sequence | sequence record 108078 | SV40pA-R 5'-GAAATTTGTGATGCTATTGC-3'
CTGCATAACAGTTAACAACAACAATTGCATTCATTTTATGTTTCAGGTTCAGGGGGAGGTGTGGGAGGTT
TTTTAAAGCAAGTAAAACCTCTACAAATGTGGTATGGCTGATTATGATCAGTTATCTAGATCCGGTGGAT
CCCGGGCCCGCGGTACCGTCGACTGCAGAATTCTCAGGAGAGCACACACTTGCAGCTCATGCAGCCGGGG
CCACTCTCATCAGGAGGGTTCAGCTTAGATCTGAGTCCGGACTTGTACAGCTCGTCCATGCCGTACAGGA
ACAGGTGGTGGCGGCCCTCGGAGCGCTCGTACTGTTCCACGATGGTGTAGTCCTCGTTGTGGGAGGTGAT
GTCCAGCTTGGTGTCCACGTAGTAGTAGCCGGGCAGTTGCACGGGCTTCTTGGCCATGTAGATGGTCTTG
AACTCCACCAGGTAGTGGCCGCCGTCCTTCAGCTTCAGGGCCTGGTGGATCTCGCCCTTCAGCACGCCGT
CGCGGGGGTACAGGCGCTCGGTGGAGGCCTCCCAGCCCATGGTCTTCTTCTGCATTACGGGGCCGTCGGG
GGGGAAGTTGGTGCCGCGCATCTTCACCTTGTAGATCAGCGTGCCGTCCTGCAGGGAGGAGTCCTGGGTC
ACGGTCACCAGACCGCCGTCCTCGAAGTTCATCACGCGCTCCCACTTGAAGCCCTCGGGGAAGGACAGCT
TCTTGTAATCGGGGATGTCGGCGGGGTGCTTCACGTACGCCTTGGAGCCGTACATGAACTGGGGGGACAG
GATGTCCCAGGCGAAGGGCAGGGGGCCGCCCTTGGTCACCTTCAGCTTGGCGGTCTGGGTGCCCTCGTAG
GGGCGGCCCTCGCCCTCGCCCTCGATCTCGAACTCGTGGCCGTTCATGGAGCCCTCCAT
